>Addgene plasmid #177150 | PB CAG-R-3xSV40pA-R-td-sfGFP | addgene full sequence | sequence record 348857 | Addgene NGS Result
GTGGCACTTTTCGGGGAAATGTGCGCGGAACCCCTATTTGTTTATTTTTCTAAATACATTCAAATATGTA
TCCGCTCATGAGACAATAACCCTGATAAATGCTTCAATAATATTGAAAAAGGAAGAGTATGAGTATTCAA
CATTTCCGTGTCGCCCTTATTCCCTTTTTTGCGGCATTTTGCCTTCCTGTTTTTGCTCACCCAGAAACGC
TGGTGAAAGTAAAAGATGCTGAAGATCAGTTGGGTGCACGAGTGGGTTACATCGAACTGGATCTCAACAG
CGGTAAGATCCTTGAGAGTTTTCGCCCCGAAGAACGTTTTCCAATGATGAGCACTTTTAAAGTTCTGCTA
TGTGGCGCGGTATTATCCCGTATTGACGCCGGGCAAGAGCAACTCGGTCGCCGCATACACTATTCTCAGA
ATGACTTGGTTGAGTACTCACCAGTCACAGAAAAGCATCTTACGGATGGCATGACAGTAAGAGAATTATG
CAGTGCTGCCATAACCATGAGTGATAACACTGCGGCCAACTTACTTCTGACAACGATCGGAGGACCGAAG
GAGCTAACCGCTTTTTTGCACAACATGGGGGATCATGTAACTCGCCTTGATCGTTGGGAACCGGAGCTGA
ATGAAGCCATACCAAACGACGAGCGTGACACCACGATGCCTGTAGCAATGGCAACAACGTTGCGCAAACT
ATTAACTGGCGAACTACTTACTCTAGCTTCCCGGCAACAATTAATAGACTGGATGGAGGCGGATAAAGTT
GCAGGACCACTTCTGCGCTCGGCCCTTCCGGCTGGCTGGTTTATTGCTGATAAATCTGGAGCCGGTGAGC
GTGGGTCTCGCGGTATCATTGCAGCACTGGGGCCAGATGGTAAGCCCTCCCGTATCGTAGTTATCTACAC
GACGGGGAGTCAGGCAACTATGGATGAACGAAATAGACAGATCGCTGAGATAGGTGCCTCACTGATTAAG
CATTGGTAACTGTCAGACCAAGTTTACTCATATATACTTTAGATTGATTTAAAACTTCATTTTTAATTTA
AAAGGATCTAGGTGAAGATCCTTTTTGATAATCTCATGACCAAAATCCCTTAACGTGAGTTTTCGTTCCA
CTGAGCGTCAGACCCCGTAGAAAAGATCAAAGGATCTTCTTGAGATCCTTTTTTTCTGCGCGTAATCTGC
TGCTTGCAAACAAAAAAACCACCGCTACCAGCGGTGGTTTGTTTGCCGGATCAAGAGCTACCAACTCTTT
TTCCGAAGGTAACTGGCTTCAGCAGAGCGCAGATACCAAATACTGTTCTTCTAGTGTAGCCGTAGTTAGG
CCACCACTTCAAGAACTCTGTAGCACCGCCTACATACCTCGCTCTGCTAATCCTGTTACCAGTGGCTGCT
GCCAGTGGCGATAAGTCGTGTCTTACCGGGTTGGACTCAAGACGATAGTTACCGGATAAGGCGCAGCGGT
CGGGCTGAACGGGGGGTTCGTGCACACAGCCCAGCTTGGAGCGAACGACCTACACCGAACTGAGATACCT
ACAGCGTGAGCTATGAGAAAGCGCCACGCTTCCCGAAGGGAGAAAGGCGGACAGGTATCCGGTAAGCGGC
AGGGTCGGAACAGGAGAGCGCACGAGGGAGCTTCCAGGGGGAAACGCCTGGTATCTTTATAGTCCTGTCG
GGTTTCGCCACCTCTGACTTGAGCGTCGATTTTTGTGATGCTCGTCAGGGGGGCGGAGCCTATGGAAAAA
CGCCAGCAACGCGGCCTTTTTACGGTTCCTGGCCTTTTGCTGGCCTTTTGCTCACATGTTCTTTCCTGCG
TTATCCCCTGATTCTGTGGATAACCGTATTACCGCCTTTGAGTGAGCTGATACCGCTCGCCGCAGCCGAA
CGACCGAGCGCAGCGAGTCAGTGAGCGAGGAAGCGGAAGAGCGCCCAATACGCAAACCGCCTCTCCCCGC
GCGTTGGCCGATTCATTAATGCAGCTGGCACGACAGGTTTCCCGACTGGAAAGCGGGCAGTGAGCGCAAC
GCAATTAATGTGAGTTAGCTCACTCATTAGGCACCCCAGGCTTTACACTTTATGCTTCCGGCTCGTATGT
TGTGTGGAATTGTGAGCGGATAACAATTTCACACAGGAAACAGCTATGACCATGATTACGCCAAGCGCGC
AATTAACCCTCACTAAAGGGAACCTCCCCCGGTATTCACGACAGCAGGCTGAATAATAAAAAAATTAGAA
ACTATTATTTAACCCTAGAAAGATAATCATATTGTGACGTACGTTAAAGATAATCATGCGTAAAATTGAC
GCATGTGTTTTATCGGTCTGTATATCGAGGTTTATTTATTAATTTGAATAGATATTAAGTTTTATTATAT
TTACACTTACATACTAATAATAAATTCAACAAACAATTTATTTATGTTTATTTATTTATTAAAAAAAAAC
AAAAACTCAAAATTTCTTCTATAAAGTAACAAAACTTTTAAACATTCTCTCTTTTACAAAAATAAACTTA
TTTTGTACTTTAAAAACAGTCATGTTGTATTATAAAATAAGTAATTAGCTTAACCTATACATAATAGAAA
CAAATTATACTTATTAACCGGTCATGGTCGACATTGATTATTGACTAGTTATTAATAGTAATCAATTACG
GGGTCATTAGTTCATAGCCCATATATGGAGTTCCGCGTTACATAACTTACGGTAAATGGCCCGCCTGGCT
GACCGCCCAACGACCCCCGCCCATTGACGTCAATAATGACGTATGTTCCCATAGTAACGCCAATAGGGAC
TTTCCATTGACGTCAATGGGTGGAGTATTTACGGTAAACTGCCCACTTGGCAGTACATCAAGTGTATCAT
ATGCCAAGTACGCCCCCTATTGACGTCAATGACGGTAAATGGCCCGCCTGGCATTATGCCCAGTACATGA
CCTTATGGGACTTTCCTACTTGGCAGTACATCTACGTATTAGTCATCGCTATTACCATGGTCGAGGTGAG
CCCCACGTTCTGCTTCACTCTCCCCATCTCCCCCCCCTCCCCACCCCCAATTTTGTATTTATTTATTTTT
TAATTATTTTGTGCAGCGATGGGGGCGGGGGGGGGGGGGGGGCGCGCGCCGGGGGGGGGGGGGGGGGGGG
GGGGGGGGGGGGGGGSGRGGSGGRGRGGKGSGGCGGCAGCCAATCAGAGCGGCGCGCTCCGAAAGTTTCC
TTTTATGGCGAGGCGGCGGCGGCGGCGGCCCTATAAAAAGCGAAGCGCGCGGCGGGCGGGAGTCGCTGCG
CGCTGCCTTCGCCCCGTGCCCCGCTCCGCCGCCGCCTCGCGCCGCCCGCCCCGGCTCTGACTGACCGCGT
TACTCCCACAGGTGAGCGGGCGGGACGGCCCTTCTCCTCCGGGCTGTAATTAGCGCTTGGTTTAATGACG
GCTTGTTTCTTTTCTGTGGCTGCGTGAAAGCCTTGAGGGGCTCCGGGAGGGCCCTTTGTGCGGGGGGAGC
GGCTCGGGGGGTGCGTGCGTGTGTGTGTGCGTGGGGAGCGCCGCGTGCGGCTCCGCGCTGCCCGGCGGCT
GTGAGCGCTGCGGGCGCGGCGCGGGGCTTTGTGCGCTCCGCAGTGTGCGCGAGGGGAGCGCGGCCGGGGG
CGGTGCCCCGCGGTGCGGGGGGGGCTGCGAGGGGAACAAAGGCTGCGTGCGGGGTGTGTGCGTGGGGGGG
TGAGCAGGGGGTGTGGGCGCGTCGGTCGGGCTGCAACCCCCCCTGCACCCCCCTCCCCGAGTTGCTGAGC
ACGGCCCGGCTTCGGGTGCGGGGCTCCGTACGGGGCGTGGCGCGGGGCTCGCCGTGCCGGGCGGGGGGTG
GCGGCAGGTGGGGGTGCCGGGCGGGGCGGGGCCGCCTCGGGCCGGGGRGGGCTCGGGGGAGGGGCGCGGC
GGCCCCCGGAGCGCCGGCGGCTGTCGAGGCGCGGCGAGCCGCAGCCATTGCCTTTTATGGTAATCGTGCG
AGAGGGCGCAGGGACTTCCTTTGTCCCAAATCTGTGCGGAGCCGAAATCTGGGAGGCGCCGCCGCACCCC
CTCTAGCGGGCGCGGGGCGAAGCGGTGCGGCGCCGGCAGGAAGGAAATGGGCGGGGAGGGCCTTCGTGCG
TCGCCGCGCCGCCGTCCCCTTCTCCCTCTCCAGCCTCGGGGCTGTCCGCGGGGGGACGGCTGCCTTCGGG
GGGGACGGGGCAGGGCGGGGTTCGGCTTCTGGCGTGTGACCGGCGGCTCTAGAGCCTCTGCTAACCATGT
TCATGCCTTCTTCTTTTTCCTACAGCTCCTGGGCAACGTGCTGGTTATTGTGCTGTCTCATCATTTTGGC
AAAGAATTGCTAGCTAACTTTAAATAATTGGCATTATTTAAAGTTACCACCGCGGTGGCGGCCGCTCTAG
AATCATAATCAGCCATACCACATTTGTAGAGGTTTTACTTGCTTTAAAAAACCTCCCACACCTCCCCCTG
AACCTGAAACATAAAATGAATGCAATTGTTGTTGTTAACTTGTTTATTGCAGCTTATAATGGTTACAAAT
AAAGCAATAGCATCACAAATTTCACAAATAAAGCATTTTTTTCACTGCATTCTAGTTGTGGTTTGTCCAA
ACTCATCAATGTATCTTAACTAGAATCATAATCAGCCATACCACATTTGTAGAGGTTTTACTTGCTTTAA
AAAACCTCCCACACCTCCCCCTGAACCTGAAACATAAAATGAATGCAATTGTTGTTGTTAACTTGTTTAT
TGCAGCTTATAATGGTTACAAATAAAGCAATAGCATCACAAATTTCACAAATAAAGCATTTTTTTCACTG
CATTCTAGTTGTGGTTTGTCCAAACTCATCAATGTATCTTAACTAGAATCATAATCAGCCATACCACATT
TGTAGAGGTTTTACTTGCTTTAAAAAACCTCCCACACCTCCCCCTGAACCTGAAACATAAAATGAATGCA
ATTGTTGTTGTTAACTTGTTTATTGCAGCTTATAATGGTTACAAATAAAGCAATAGCATCACAAATTTCA
CAAATAAAGCATTTTTTTCACTGCATTCTAGTTGTGGTTTGTCCAAACTCATCAATGTATCTTAACTAGT
GGATCTCTAGCCTAGGTAACTTTAAATAATTGGCATTATTTAAAGTTAGGCGCGCCATGAGCAAAGGAGA
AGAACTTTTCACTGGAGTTGTCCCAATTCTTGTTGAATTAGATGGTGATGTTAATGGGCACAAATTTTCT
GTCCGTGGAGAGGGTGAAGGTGATGCTACAAACGGAAAACTCACCCTTAAATTTATTTGCACTACTGGAA
AACTACCTGTTCCGTGGCCAACACTTGTCACTACTCTGACCTATGGTGTTCAATGCTTTTCCCGTTATCC
GGATCACATGAAACGGCATGACTTTTTCAAGAGTGCCATGCCCGAAGGTTATGTACAGGAACGCACTATA
TCTTTCAAAGATGACGGGACCTACAAGACGCGTGCTGAAGTCAAGTTTGAAGGTGATACCCTTGTTAATC
GTATCGAGTTAAAGGGTATTGATTTTAAAGAAGATGGAAACATTCTTGGACACAAACTCGAATACAACTT
TAACTCACACAATGTATACATCACGGCAGACAAACAAAAGAATGGAATCAAAGCTAACTTCAAAATTCGC
CACAACGTTGAAGATGGTTCCGTTCAACTAGCAGACCATTATCAACAAAATACTCCAATTGGCGATGGCC
CTGTCCTTTTACCAGACAACCATTACCTGTCGACACAATCTGTCCTTTCGAAAGATCCCAACGAAAAGCG
TGACCACATGGTCCTTCTTGAGTTTGTAACTGCTGCTGGGATTACACATGGCATGGATGAGCTCTACAAA
GGTTCTGCTGGATCTGCAGCAGGATCTGGTATGAGCAAAGGAGAAGAACTTTTCACTGGAGTTGTCCCAA
TTCTTGTTGAATTAGATGGTGATGTTAATGGGCACAAATTTTCTGTCCGTGGAGAGGGTGAAGGTGATGC
TACAAACGGAAAACTCACCCTTAAATTTATTTGCACTACTGGAAAACTACCTGTTCCGTGGCCAACACTT
GTCACTACTCTGACCTATGGTGTTCAATGCTTTTCCCGTTATCCGGATCACATGAAACGGCATGACTTTT
TCAAGAGTGCCATGCCCGAAGGTTATGTACAGGAACGCACTATATCTTTCAAAGATGACGGGACCTACAA
GACGCGTGCTGAAGTCAAGTTTGAAGGTGATACCCTTGTTAATCGTATCGAGTTAAAGGGTATTGATTTT
AAAGAAGATGGAAACATTCTTGGACACAAACTCGAATACAACTTTAACTCACACAATGTATACATCACGG
CAGACAAACAAAAGAATGGAATCAAAGCTAACTTCAAAATTCGCCACAACGTTGAAGATGGTTCCGTTCA
ACTAGCAGACCATTATCAACAAAATACTCCAATTGGCGATGGCCCTGTCCTTTTACCAGACAACCATTAC
CTGTCGACACAATCTGTCCTTTCGAAAGATCCCAACGAAAAGCGTGACCACATGGTCCTTCTTGAGTTTG
TAACTGCTGCTGGGATTACACATGGCATGGATGAGCTCTACAAATGATTAATTAATGATCATACAGTGCT
CTGAGTACGCTATAATCAACCTCTGGATTACAAAATTTGTGAAAGATTGACTGGTATTCTTAACTATGTT
GCTCCTTTTACGCTATGTGGATACGCTGCTTTAATGCCTTTGTATCATGCTATTGCTTCCCGTATGGCTT
TCATTTTCTCCTCCTTGTATAAATCCTGGTTGCTGTCTCTTTATGAGGAGTTGTGGCCCGTTGTCAGGCA
ACGTGGCGTGGTGTGCACTGTGTTTGCTGACGCAACCCCCACTGGTTGGGGCATTGCCACCACCTGTCAG
CTCCTTTCCGGGACTTTCGCTTTCCCCCTCCCTATTGCCACGGCGGAACTCATCGCCGCCTGCCTTGCCC
GCTGCTGGACAGGGGCTCGGCTGTTGGGCACTGACAATTCCGTGGTGTTGTCGGGGAAATCATCGTCCTT
TCCTTGGCTGCTCGCCTGTGTTGCCACCTGGATTCTGCGCGGGACGTCCTTCTGCTACGTCCCTTCGGCC
CTCAATCCAGCGGACCTTCCTTCCCGCGGCCTGCTGCCGGCTCTGCGGCCTCTTCCGCGTCTTCGCCTTC
GCCCTCAGACGAGTCGGATCTCCCTTTGGGCCGCCTCCCCGCAGGATCCACTAGAGCGGCCGCCTAGAGC
TCGCTATCAGCCTCGACTGTGCCTTCTAGTTGCCAGCCATCTGTTGTTTGCCCCTCCCCCGTGCCTTCCT
TGACCCTGGAAGGTGCCACTCCCACTGTCCTTTCCTAATAAAATGAGGAAATTGCATCGCATTGTCTGAG
TAGGTGTCATTCTATTCTGGGGGGTGGGGTGGGGCAGGACAGCAAGGGGGAGGATTGGGAAGACAATAGC
AGGCATGCTGGGGATGCGGTGGGCTCTATGGCTTCTGAGGCGGAAAGAACCAGCTGGGGCTCGACTAGAG
CTTGCGGAACCCTTAAGCTTTTTTATTATATATTAGTCACGATATCTATAACAAGAAAATATATATATAA
TAAGTTATCACGTAAGTAGAACATGAAATAACAATATAATTATCGTATGAGTTAAATCTTAAAAGTCACG
TAAAAGATAATCATGCGTCATTTTGACTCACGCGGTCGTTATAGTTCAAAATCAGTGACACTTACCGCAT
TGACAAGCACGCCTCACGGGAGCTCCAAGCGGCGACTGAGATGTCCTAAATGCACAGCGACGGATTCGCG
CTATTTAGAAAGAGAGAGCAATATTTCAAGAATGCATGCGTCAATTTTACGCAGACTATCTTTCTAGGGT
TAAAAAAGATTTGCGCTTTACTCGACCTAAACTTTAAACACGTCATAGAATCTTCGTTTGACAAAAACCA
CATTGTGTTGGGTCGCCCTATAGTGAGTCGTATTACAATTCACTGGCCGTCGTTTTACAACGTCGTGACT
GGGAAAACCCTGGCGTTACCCAACTTAATCGCCTTGCAGCACATCCCCCTTTCGCCAGCTGGCGTAATAG
CGAAGAGGCCCGCACCGATCGCCCTTCCCAACAGTTGCGCAGCCTGAATGGCGAATGGCAAATTGTAAGC
GTTAATATTTTGTTAAAATTCGCGTTAAATTTTTGTTAAATCAGCTCATTTTTTAACCAATAGGCCGAAA
TCGGCAAAATCCCTTATAAATCAAAAGAATAGACCGAGATAGGGT
[37 nt withheld, positions 8306-8342]
AAAGAACGTGGACTCCAACGTCAAAGG
[49 nt withheld, positions 8370-8418]
T
[91 nt withheld, positions 8420-8510]
G
[124 nt withheld, positions 8512-8635]
CAG
Features (pLannotate 1.2.2; 26 found; start..end, strand, type, name):
     24..128     +  promoter       AmpR promoter: bla
    129..989     +  CDS            AmpR: β-lactamase; bla; confers resistance to ampicillin, carbenicillin, and related antibiotics
   1160..1748    +  rep_origin     ori: high-copy-number ColE1/pMB1/pBR322/pUC origin of replication
   1931..2023    +  CDS            lacI (fragment): lac repressor; lacI; The lac repressor binds to the lac operator to inhibit transcription in E. coli. This inhibition can be relieved by adding lactose or isopropyl-β-D-thiogalactopyranoside (IPTG).
   2036..2057    +  protein_bind   CAP binding site: CAP binding activates transcription in the presence of cAMP. E. coli catabolite activator protein
   2072..2102    +  promoter       lac promoter: promoter for the E. coli lac operon
   2110..2126    +  protein_bind   lac operator: The lac repressor binds to the lac operator to inhibit transcription in E. coli. This inhibition can be relieved by adding lactose or isopropyl-β-D-thiogalactopyranoside (IPTG). lac repressor encoded by lacI
   2171..2189    +  promoter       T3 promoter: promoter for bacteriophage T3 RNA polymerase
   2620..2999    +  enhancer       CMV enhancer: human cytomegalovirus immediate early enhancer
   3279..4295    +  intron         chimeric intron: chimera between introns from chicken β-actin and rabbit β-globin
   4293..4409    +  CDS            HBB (fragment): HBB_LEPEU - Experimental evidence at protein level: Swiss-Prot protein existence level 1. Involved in oxygen transport from the lung to the various peripheral tissues. From Lepus europaeus (European hare).
   4412..4494    +  CDS            large T antigen (fragment): large T antigen from SV40 (simian virus 40)
   4517..4638    +  polyA_signal   SV40 poly(A) signal: SV40 polyadenylation signal
   4645..4727    +  CDS            large T antigen (fragment): large T antigen from SV40 (simian virus 40)
   4750..4871    +  polyA_signal   SV40 poly(A) signal: SV40 polyadenylation signal
   4878..4960    +  CDS            large T antigen (fragment): large T antigen from SV40 (simian virus 40)
   4983..5104    +  polyA_signal   SV40 poly(A) signal: SV40 polyadenylation signal
   5167..5880    +  CDS            Superfolder GFP: Superfolder GFP is a basic (constitutively fluorescent) green fluorescent protein published in 2005, derived from Aequorea victoria. It is reported to be a very rapidly-maturing weak dimer.
   5911..6624    +  CDS            Superfolder GFP: Superfolder GFP is a basic (constitutively fluorescent) green fluorescent protein published in 2005, derived from Aequorea victoria. It is reported to be a very rapidly-maturing weak dimer.
   6664..7252    +  misc_feature   WPRE: woodchuck hepatitis virus posttranscriptional regulatory element
   7297..7521    +  polyA_signal   bGH poly(A) signal: bovine growth hormone polyadenylation signal
   7525..7546    +  promoter       SV40 promoter (fragment): SV40 enhancer and early promoter
   7910..7987    +  CDS            FP (fragment): FP25_NPVAC - Experimental evidence at protein level: Swiss-Prot protein existence level 1. From Autographa californica nuclear polyhedrosis virus (AcMNPV).
   7997..8015    -  promoter       T7 promoter: promoter for bacteriophage T7 RNA polymerase
   8018..8175    +  CDS            lacZα (fragment): LacZα fragment of β-galactosidase; lacZ fragment
   8207..8635    -  rep_origin     f1 ori (sequence partly withheld): f1 bacteriophage origin of replication; arrow indicates direction of (+) strand synthesis
