[The description below was written by a language model from this plasmid's Addgene catalogue record and pLannotate feature annotations shown in this document.]
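Description:
PB CAG-R-3xSV40pA-R-td-sfGFP is an 8.6 kb mammalian expression plasmid that carries a Dre/rox-dependent green fluorescent reporter inside a piggyBac transposon. It is built on a custom, pBluescript-like backbone (the record credits Stratagene for the backbone), with a high-copy ColE1/pUC origin, an f1 origin, ampicillin resistance (bla), and leftover lac promoter/operator, lacZα, T3 and T7 elements flanking the cargo. The piggyBac terminal repeats were synthesized from database sequences. They are not called out by the automated annotation, although a short baculovirus-derived fragment annotated near the 3′ end of the cargo may reflect flanking sequence from the transposon's original context. No mammalian selection marker is annotated.

The payload is driven by the CAG promoter (CMV enhancer, chicken β-actin promoter and chimeric intron). Directly downstream sits a stop cassette of three tandem SV40 polyadenylation signals, which, according to the name and stated purpose, is flanked by rox sites; these too are not annotated. The cassette terminates transcription before the reporter, so expression should begin only after Dre recombinase excises the rox-flanked stop. The reporter is a tandem dimer of superfolder GFP, two sfGFP coding sequences joined in series, followed by a WPRE to boost transcript stability and expression and a bGH polyadenylation signal.

With piggyBac transposase supplied separately, the cassette can be integrated into the genome of mammalian cells to report Dre activity, for example in lineage tracing or intersectional recombinase designs. The depositor notes that this stop cassette leaked in vivo when used in a reporter knocked into a genomic locus, and that four nucleotides previously missing from the 5′ end of the WPRE were restored.
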