Addgene plasmid #177150: PB CAG-R-3xSV40pA-R-td-sfGFP
Purpose: CAG tdGFP dre/rox reporter piggyBac transposon (3x SV40pA stop)
Depositing lab: Mario Capecchi. Depositing organization: University of Utah.
Backbone
  Vector backbone: Custom
  Backbone manufacturer: Hyung-song Nam, Capecchi laboratory
  Vector type: Mammalian Expression ; dre / rox ; piggyBac
Growth in bacteria
  Bacterial resistance: Ampicillin, 100 μg/mL
  Growth temperature: 30°C
  Growth strain: DH10B
  Copy number: High Copy
Gene/Insert
  Gene/Insert name: Tandem dimer superfolder GFP
  Species: Synthetic
  Promoter: CAG
  Cloning method: Unknown
  Sequencing primers: 5′ n/a
Resource information
  A portion of this plasmid was derived from a plasmid made by: piggyBac ITR's were synthesized from sequences in the NCBI database. CAG promoter is from pCAGGS obtained from BCCM/LMBP. SV40 pA is from Clontech. sfGFP is from Sandia Biotech. WPRE is from Miguel Ramalho-Santos. Backbone is from Stratagene.
Terms and licenses: Academic/Nonprofit Terms; Industry Terms: Not Available to Industry
Depositor comments: When utilized in a reporter knocked in into a genomic locus, the stop cassette in this expression vector leaked in vivo (https://doi.org/10.6084/m9.figshare.16570695.v5) Four nucleotides that were previously missing in the 5' end of the WPRE were added back, and SnapGene now recognizes it as WPRE.
How to cite: PB CAG-R-3xSV40pA-R-td-sfGFP was a gift from Mario Capecchi (Addgene plasmid # 177150 ; http://n2t.net/addgene:177150 ; RRID:Addgene_177150)
